>Addgene plasmid #71041 | pFOSGE_COF3F07 | depositor partial sequence | sequence record 126983 | insert
ATGACCACCGCCGCCTCCACATCGCAGCATGCGACATCGTCCTCCACAATGATGGCGGGCTCTGGATCCT
TGGCGACCTCGTCGTCCGCCGCTGCCCCCACAACCACGCCCAGCAGCTCGGCCGTTCGCGCCCTGGCCAT
GGAGTACAAGTCGCTGCAGGAAGAGCCGGTGGAGGGATTCCGCGTCAAGCTGATCAACGACGACAATCTG
TTCGAATGGGAGGTGGCAATCTTCGGGCCACCGGACACCCTCTACCAGGGCGGCTACTTCAAGGCGCACA
TGAAGTTCCCGCACGACTATCCATACTCACCGCCATCCATACGCTTCCTGACGAAGGTCTGGCATCCGAA
TGTTTACGAGAACGGTGATCTGTGCATATCCATACTACATCCGCCGGTGGATGATCCGCAGAGTGGCGAG
CTGCCCTGCGAACGCTGGAATCCCACGCAGAATGTGCGCACCATCCTGCTGTCGGTCATATCGCTGCTCA
ATGAGCCGAACACATTCTCGCCGGCCAACGTGGACGCCTCGGTCATGTACCGCCGATGGCGGGACTCACA
GGGTAAGGACAATGAGTATCCAAACATCATACGAAAACAGGCACTGGCCGCCAATGCCGAGGCCAAGCGG
GAGGGCATTGTGGTTCCGATGACCCTGGAGGACTACTGCCTGAAGCCCACGCGCAAGCCCACAACGGAGT
CTGGCCTGGATGCCAACTTCTACGATGATGATTTCGATCTGGAGACGGAGGATGATCTGCCATCTGATGA
TGACTTCGATGAGGACGACGACGATGATGAGGACGAGGATGAAGATGAGGACAGTGCCACGGCGCCGATT
AGCAAAAATAATGGAGGCAGCAGCAAGTGCAAGAACAACGGGCTGGTCAGAGAGGCGGCCGCCGCCGGAG
CGGACGATGCCGAATCCGCTGATGACAGCGGCAAGGGCGAGACCACA
