>Addgene plasmid #71041 | pFOSGE_COF3F07 | addgene partial sequence | sequence record 131734 | M13-Rev 5'-CAGGAAACAGCTATGACC-3'
ATTTTATTTTGACTGATAGTGACCTGTTCGTTGCAACAAATTGATAAGCAATGCTTTCTTATAATGCCAA
CTTTGTACAAGAAAGCTGGGTCTGTGGTCTCGCCCTTGCCGCTGTCATCAGCGGATTCGGCATCGTCCGC
TCCGGCGGCGGCCGCCTCTCTGACCAGCCCGTTGTTCTTGCACTTGCTGCTGCCTCCATTATTTTTGCTA
ATCGGCGCCGTGGCACTGTCCTCATCTTCATCCTCGTCCTCATCATCGTCGTCGTCCTCATCGAAGTCAT
CATCAGATGGCAGATCATCCTCCGTCTCCAGATCGAAATCATCATCGTAGAAGTTGGCATCCAGGCCAGA
CTCCGTTGTGGGCTTGCGCGTGGGCTTCAGGCAGTAGTCCTCCAGGGTCATCGGAACCACAATGCCCTCC
CGCTTGGCCTCGGCATTGGCGGCCAGTGCCTGTTTTCGTATGATGTTTGGATACTCATTGTCCTTACCCT
GTGAGTCCCGCCATC
