>Addgene plasmid #71041 | pFOSGE_COF3F07 | addgene partial sequence | sequence record 132980 | M13-F20 5'-TGTAAAACGACGGCCAGT-3'
GATTTTATTTTGACTGATAGTGACCTGTTCGTTGCAACAAATTGATGAGCAATGCTTTTTTATAATGCCA
ACTTTGTACAAAAAAGCAGGCTTCATGACCACCGCCGCCTCCACATCGCAGCATGCGACATCGTCCTCCA
CAATGATGGCGGGCTCTGGATCCTTGGCGACCTCGTCGTCCGCCGCTGCCCCCACAACCACGCCCAGCAG
CTCGGCCGTTCGCGCCCTGGCCATGGAGTACAAGTCGCTGCAGGAAGAGCCGGTGGAGGGATTCCGCGTC
AAGCTGATCAACGACGACAATCTGTTCGAATGGGAGGTGGCAATCTTCGGGCCACCGGACACCCTCTACC
AGGGCGGCTACTTCAAGGCGCACATGAAGTTCCCGCACGACTATCCATACTCACCGCCATCCATACGCTT
CCTGACGAAGGTCTGGCATCCGAATGTTTACGAGAACGGTGATCTGTGCATATCCATACTACATCCGCCG
GTGGATGATCCGCAGAGTGGCGAGCTGCCCTGCGAACGCTGGAATCCCACGCAGAATGTGCGCACCATCC
TGCTGTCGGTCATATCGCTGCTCAATGAGCCGAACACATTCTCGCCGGCCAACGTGGACGCCTCGGTCAT
GTACCGCCGATGGCGGGACTCACAGGGTAAGGACAATGAGTATCCAAACATCATACGAAAACAGGCACTG
GCCGCCAATGCCGAGGCCAAGCGGGAGGGCATTGTGGTTCCGATGACCCTGGAGGACTACTGCCTGAAGC
CCACGCGCAAGCCCACAACGGAGTCTGGCCTGGATGCCAACTTCTACGATGATGATTTCGATCTGGAGAC
GGAGGATGATCTGCCATCTGATGATGACTT
