[The description below was written by a language model from this plasmid's Addgene catalogue record.]
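Description:
pFOSGE_COF3F07 is a Gateway entry clone built on the pDONR221 donor vector backbone, carrying the coding region of the Drosophila melanogaster gene CG7656 (FlyBase gene FBgn0036516, transcript FBtr0300329) as an insert of about 957 bp. It is a bacterial cloning plasmid rather than an expression construct: it is maintained at high copy number in standard E. coli cloning strains and selected with kanamycin. No feature table accompanies the record, so individual elements are not annotated. As a general property of pDONR221-derived entry clones, the insert is introduced by a BP recombination reaction that replaces the donor vector's counterselection cassette, leaving the gene flanked by attL recombination sites. M13 forward and reverse priming sites on either side of the insert are listed for sequence verification.

Because an entry vector of this kind supplies no promoter for expressing the insert, and the record lists no tags, reporters or regulatory elements, the plasmid serves as a shuttle source for the open reading frame. An LR recombination reaction can transfer CG7656 in a defined orientation into any compatible Gateway destination vector, which then provides the promoter, fusion partners and host-specific elements. The clone comes from a collection associated with a study of the context-dependent regulatory functions of fly transcriptional regulators, which suggests it was used to move candidate factors into destination vectors for functional assays. The record does not state which destination vectors were used, whether the insert retains a stop codon, or what CG7656 does.
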