Addgene plasmid #71041: pFOSGE_COF3F07
Purpose: Gateway entry clone
Depositing lab: Alexander Stark. Depositing organization: Research Institute of Molecular Pathology (IMP). Publication: Transcriptional regulators form diverse groups with context-dependent regulatory functions. Stampfel G, Kazmar T, Frank O, Wienerroither S, Reiter F, Stark A. Nature. 2015 Nov 9. doi: 10.1038/nature15545. PubMed 26550828.
Backbone
  Vector backbone: pDONR221
  Backbone manufacturer: Invitrogen
  Backbone size w/o insert (bp): 4762
  Vector type: Gateway entry vector
Growth in bacteria
  Bacterial resistance: Kanamycin, 50 μg/mL
  Growth temperature: 37°C
  Growth strain: DH5alpha
  Copy number: High Copy
Gene/Insert
  Gene/Insert name: CG7656 (alt names: FBgn0036516; CG7656, FBtr0300329)
  Species: D. melanogaster (fly)
  Insert size (bp): 957
  Entrez Gene: CG7656 (a.k.a. Dmel\CG7656)
  Cloning method: Gateway Cloning
  Sequencing primers: 5′ M13-F20; 3′ M13R
Terms and licenses: Academic/Nonprofit Terms; Industry Terms: Not Available to Industry
How to cite: pFOSGE_COF3F07 was a gift from Alexander Stark (Addgene plasmid # 71041 ; http://n2t.net/addgene:71041 ; RRID:Addgene_71041)
